>Addgene plasmid #36689 | TAL2238 | depositor partial sequence | sequence record 45882 | TAL2238 sequence 1640 bps
GAACCTGACCCCAGACCAGGTAGTCGCAATCGCGAACAATAATGGGGGAAAGCAAGCCCTGGAAACCGTG
CAAAGGTTGTTGCCGGTCCTTTGTCAAGACCACGGCCTTACACCGGAGCAAGTCGTGGCCATTGCAAGCA
ATGGGGGTGGCAAACAGGCTCTTGAGACGGTTCAGAGACTTCTCCCAGTTCTCTGTCAAGCCCACGGGCT
GACTCCCGATCAAGTTGTAGCGATTGCGAATAACAATGGAGGGAAACAAGCATTGGAGACTGTCCAACGG
CTCCTTCCCGTGTTGTGTCAAGCCCACGGTTTGACGCCTGCACAAGTGGTCGCCATCGCCTCGAATGGCG
GCGGTAAGCAGGCGCTGGAAACAGTACAGCGCCTGCTGCCTGTACTGTGCCAGGATCATGGACTGACCCC
AGACCAGGTAGTCGCAATCGCGTCAAACGGAGGGGGAAAGCAAGCCCTGGAAACCGTGCAAAGGTTGTTG
CCGGTCCTTTGTCAAGACCACGGCCTTACACCGGAGCAAGTCGTGGCCATTGCAAATAATAACGGTGGCA
AACAGGCTCTTGAGACGGTTCAGAGACTTCTCCCAGTTCTCTGTCAAGCCCACGGGCTGACTCCCGATCA
AGTTGTAGCGATTGCGAATAACAATGGAGGGAAACAAGCATTGGAGACTGTCCAACGGCTCCTTCCCGTG
TTGTGTCAAGCCCACGGTTTGACGCCTGCACAAGTGGTCGCCATCGCCTCCAATATTGGCGGTAAGCAGG
CGCTGGAAACAGTACAGCGCCTGCTGCCTGTACTGTGCCAGGATCATGGACTGACCCCAGACCAGGTAGT
CGCAATCGCGTCGAACATTGGGGGAAAGCAAGCCCTGGAAACCGTGCAAAGGTTGTTGCCGGTCCTTTGT
CAAGACCACGGCCTTACACCGGAGCAAGTCGTGGCCATTGCAAATAATAACGGTGGCAAACAGGCTCTTG
AGACGGTTCAGAGACTTCTCCCAGTTCTCTGTCAAGCCCACGGGCTGACTCCCGATCAAGTTGTAGCGAT
TGCGTCGAACATTGGAGGGAAACAAGCATTGGAGACTGTCCAACGGCTCCTTCCCGTGTTGTGTCAAGCC
CACGGTTTGACGCCTGCACAAGTGGTCGCCATCGCCTCCAATATTGGCGGTAAGCAGGCGCTGGAAACAG
TACAGCGCCTGCTGCCTGTACTGTGCCAGGATCATGGACTGACCCCAGACCAGGTAGTCGCAATCGCGAA
CAATAATGGGGGAAAGCAAGCCCTGGAAACCGTGCAAAGGTTGTTGCCGGTCCTTTGTCAAGACCACGGC
CTTACACCGGAGCAAGTCGTGGCCATTGCAAGCAACATCGGTGGCAAACAGGCTCTTGAGACGGTTCAGA
GACTTCTCCCAGTTCTCTGTCAAGCCCACGGGCTGACTCCCGATCAAGTTGTAGCGATTGCGTCCAACGG
TGGAGGGAAACAAGCATTGGAGACTGTCCAACGGCTCCTTCCCGTGTTGTGTCAAGCCCACGGTTTGACG
CCTGCACAAGTGGTCGCCATCGCCAACAACAACGGCGGTAAGCAGGCGCTGGAAACAGTACAGCGCCTGC
TGCCTGTACTGTGCCAGGATCATGGACTGA
