>Addgene plasmid #36689 | TAL2238 | addgene partial sequence | sequence record 48135 | CMV-F 5'-CGCAAATGGGCGGTAGGCGTG-3'
CTTACTGGCTTATCGAAATTAATACGACTCACTATAGGGAGACCCAAGCTGGCTAGCACCATGGACTACA
AAGACCATGACGGTGATTATAAAGATCATGACATCGATTACAAGGATGACGATGACAAGATGGCCCCCAA
GAAGAAGAGGAAGGTGGGCATTCACCGCGGGGTACCTATGGTGGACTTGAGGACACTCGGTTATTCGCAA
CAGCAACAGGAGAAAATCAAGCCTAAGGTCAGGAGCACCGTCGCGCAACACCACGAGGCGCTTGTGGGGC
ATGGCTTCACTCATGCGCATATTGTCGCGCTTTCACAGCACCCTGCGGCGCTTGGGACGGTGGCTGTCAA
ATACCAAGATATGATTGCGGCCCTGCCCGAAGCCACGCACGAGGCAATTGTAGGGGTCGGTAAACAGTGG
TCGGGAGCGCGAGCACTTGAGGCGCTGCTGACTGTGGCGGGTGAGCTTAGGGGGCCTCCGCTCCAGCTCG
ACACCGGGCAGCTGCTGAAGATCGCGAAGAGAGGGGGAGTAACAGCGGTAGAGGCAGTGCACGCCTGGCG
CAATGCGCTCACCGGGGCCCCCTTGAACCTGACCCCAGACCAGGTAGTCGCAATCGCGAACAATAATGGG
GGAAAGCAAGCCCTGGAAACCGTGCAAAGGTTGTTGCCGGTCCTTTGTCAAGACCACGGCCTTACACCGG
AGCAAGTCGTGGCCATTGCAAGCAATGGGGGTGGCAAACAGGCTCTTGAGACGGTTCAGAGACTTCTCCC
AGTTCTCTGTCAAGCCCACGGGCTGACTCCCGATCAAGTTGTAGCGATTGCGAATAACAATGGAGGG
