>Addgene plasmid #36689 | TAL2238 | addgene partial sequence | sequence record 48136 | JDS-TALEN-F 5'-TAGGGGTCGGTAAACAGTGG-3'
AGAGGGGGAGTAACAGCGGTAGAGGCAGTGCACGCCTGGCGCAATGCGCTCACCGGGGCCCCCTTGAACC
TGACCCCAGACCAGGTAGTCGCAATCGCGAACAATAATGGGGGAAAGCAAGCCCTGGAAACCGTGCAAAG
GTTGTTGCCGGTCCTTTGTCAAGACCACGGCCTTACACCGGAGCAAGTCGTGGCCATTGCAAGCAATGGG
GGTGGCAAACAGGCTCTTGAGACGGTTCAGAGACTTCTCCCAGTTCTCTGTCAAGCCCACGGGCTGACTC
CCGATCAAGTTGTAGCGATTGCGAATAACAATGGAGGGAAACAAGCATTGGAGACTGTCCAACGGCTCCT
TCCCGTGTTGTGTCAAGCCCACGGTTTGACGCCTGCACAAGTGGTCGCCATCGCCTCGAATGGCGGCGGT
AAGCAGGCGCTGGAAACAGTACAGCGCCTGCTGCCTGTACTGTGCCAGGATCATGGACTGACCCCAGACC
AGGTAGTCGCAATCGCGTCAAACGGA
