[The description below was written by a language model from this plasmid's Addgene catalogue record.]
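Description:
TAL2238 is a mammalian expression plasmid encoding the left-hand monomer of a TALEN pair directed against the human CHD7 gene. It is built on the JDS74 backbone (about 6.4 kb without insert), one of the TALEN receiving vectors used with the FLASH assembly method for high-throughput TALEN construction. The plasmid is maintained in E. coli at high copy number under ampicillin selection. The record does not include a feature table, so the origin of replication and other backbone elements are not itemised.

The insert, roughly 1.6 kb, is an assembled array of TAL effector repeats designed to recognise a specific 18-nucleotide site in CHD7. It was cloned between two BsmBI sites that were destroyed in the process, as is typical of type IIS seamless assembly. This places the repeat array in frame with sequences supplied by the backbone: an N-terminal 3X FLAG tag for detection and a C-terminal wild-type FokI nuclease domain. Because FokI cleaves as a dimer, this left monomer is meant to be used with a matching right-hand TALEN that binds the opposite strand nearby, so that the two nuclease domains meet over the spacer and make a double-strand break. Repair of that break can produce indel mutations or support targeted editing.

Expression in mammalian cells is driven by the CMV promoter. The vector type also indicates a T7 promoter, which allows in vitro transcription of TALEN mRNA. One inconsistency is worth noting: the species is recorded as human, but the linked gene entry carries mouse-style aliases.
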