Addgene plasmid #36689: TAL2238
Depositing lab: Keith Joung. Depositing organization: Massachusetts General Hospital. Publication: FLASH assembly of TALENs for high-throughput genome editing. Reyon D, Tsai SQ, Khayter C, Foden JA, Sander JD, Joung JK. Nat Biotechnol. 2012 Apr 8. doi: 10.1038/nbt.2170. PubMed 22484455.
Backbone
  Vector backbone: JDS74
  Backbone manufacturer: Joung lab (Addgene Plasmid # 32288)
  Backbone size w/o insert (bp): 6447
  Vector type: Mammalian, T7 for in vitro mRNA synthesis
Growth in bacteria
  Bacterial resistance: Ampicillin, 100 μg/mL
  Growth temperature: 37°C
  Growth strain: XL1 Blue
  Copy number: High Copy
Gene/Insert
  Gene/Insert name: CHD7-TALEN_Left (alt name: CHD7)
  Species: H. sapiens (human)
  Insert size (bp): 1640
  Entrez Gene: Chd7 (a.k.a. A730019I05Rik, Cycn, Cyn, Dz, Edy, Flo, GENA 47, GENA 60, Gena 52, Lda, Mt, Obt, Todo, WBE1, Whi, metis)
  Promoter: CMV
  Tag / fusion protein: 3X Flag (N terminal on backbone); WT FOKI (C terminal on backbone)
  Cloning method: Restriction Enzyme; 5′ cloning site BsmBI (destroyed during cloning); 3′ cloning site BsmBI (destroyed during cloning)
  Sequencing primers: 5′ CMV-F; 3′ BGH-rev
Terms and licenses: Academic/Nonprofit Terms; Industry Terms: Not Available to Industry
Depositor comments: Target binding site: TGTGTTGGAAGAAGATGG It is strongly recommended that users perform a diagnostic digest to verify this plasmid prior to use. For example, a double digest of the plasmid with BamHI and KpnI should result in two bands at 2.2kb and 5.9kb.
How to cite: TAL2238 was a gift from Keith Joung (Addgene plasmid # 36689 ; http://n2t.net/addgene:36689 ; RRID:Addgene_36689)
